>Addgene plasmid #212533 | pTwist-SARS-CoV-2 Spike-deltaC18 T478R (AGA) | addgene full sequence | sequence record 431559 | Addgene NGS Result
ATGTTTGTGTTCCTCGTTCTCCTGCCCCTCGTTTCTTCCCAATGCGTGAACCTCACAACTAGAACGCAGC
TCCCACCCGCTTACACGAACTCTTTTACTCGTGGAGTATACTATCCCGATAAAGTCTTTAGGTCCAGTGT
CCTTCATTCTACTCAAGACCTTTTCCTGCCATTCTTCTCAAATGTCACCTGGTTCCATGCTATCCACGTT
TCTGGCACCAACGGAACTAAACGATTTGATAATCCCGTCTTGCCATTTAACGATGGCGTATACTTTGCCT
CAACGGAGAAGTCCAACATTATCCGGGGATGGATATTTGGCACCACCCTGGACTCCAAGACACAGTCTCT
CCTCATTGTGAACAACGCCACCAATGTCGTCATCAAAGTCTGTGAATTTCAATTTTGTAACGATCCCTTT
CTCGGGGTTTATTATCATAAGAATAACAAGTCTTGGATGGAGTCAGAGTTCCGCGTTTACAGTTCCGCTA
ACAACTGTACTTTTGAGTACGTTTCCCAACCATTTCTCATGGATCTTGAAGGGAAGCAAGGCAACTTCAA
GAATCTCCGCGAATTTGTGTTTAAGAATATAGACGGCTACTTCAAAATTTATAGCAAGCATACCCCGATA
AATCTGGTTCGGGATCTCCCTCAAGGCTTCTCCGCGTTGGAACCCCTCGTGGACTTGCCGATTGGCATCA
ACATCACCCGGTTCCAAACCCTTCTTGCCCTTCATCGAAGCTACCTCACGCCTGGCGACAGTAGTAGTGG
TTGGACAGCGGGCGCAGCAGCCTACTATGTGGGATATTTGCAACCACGCACCTTTCTTCTCAAATATAAC
GAAAACGGAACAATTACCGATGCCGTAGACTGTGCCCTCGATCCCCTGTCCGAAACTAAATGCACACTCA
AGTCCTTCACAGTTGAGAAAGGCATATACCAAACCAGTAACTTCCGCGTCCAACCCACCGAATCCATTGT
TCGATTCCCTAACATCACCAATTTGTGTCCTTTCGGTGAAGTATTTAATGCCACTCGATTTGCATCAGTT
TATGCCTGGAATCGCAAGCGAATATCAAATTGTGTTGCAGATTATAGTGTCCTGTATAATAGCGCATCAT
TCAGCACTTTTAAGTGTTATGGGGTCAGCCCTACGAAATTGAATGACTTGTGTTTTACCAACGTTTACGC
AGATTCTTTCGTCATACGCGGCGACGAAGTCCGACAGATTGCACCGGGGCAAACCGGAAAGATAGCAGAC
TATAATTATAAGTTGCCGGATGACTTCACCGGCTGCGTTATAGCATGGAACTCCAATAATCTCGATTCAA
AAGTCGGCGGCAACTATAATTATCTTTACCGCCTGTTTCGCAAGTCAAATCTGAAGCCCTTTGAACGTGA
CATCTCCACCGAAATTTATCAAGCTGGCAGCAGACCATGTAATGGAGTGGAAGGGTTTAACTGTTATTTT
CCCCTTCAATCATACGGATTTCAACCAACAAATGGGGTGGGCTATCAACCATATCGGGTGGTAGTCTTGA
GCTTTGAGCTGCTCCACGCACCGGCTACAGTTTGCGGACCGAAGAAAAGCACTAACCTGGTGAAGAATAA
ATGTGTGAACTTCAACTTTAATGGGCTCACCGGAACAGGGGTGCTGACAGAATCAAACAAGAAATTTCTC
CCTTTTCAACAATTTGGTAGAGACATTGCCGATACCACAGATGCCGTCCGCGATCCGCAAACACTGGAAA
TCCTCGATATAACACCCTGTAGCTTCGGCGGGGTCAGCGTGATAACTCCCGGAACGAACACATCCAACCA
AGTGGCTGTCCTGTATCAAGATGTCAACTGTACCGAAGTCCCTGTGGCGATACACGCCGACCAACTGACA
CCCACCTGGAGAGTCTACTCAACAGGTTCCAATGTCTTTCAAACTAGAGCGGGTTGTCTCATTGGCGCTG
AGCATGTCAATAATTCATACGAATGTGATATTCCTATTGGGGCAGGAATCTGTGCGTCTTATCAAACTCA
AACGAACTCACCACGGCGCGCTCGCTCAGTAGCCAGCCAGTCCATAATCGCCTATACCATGAGTCTCGGG
GCTGAGAACTCCGTGGCTTATTCAAACAATTCCATCGCAATCCCAACTAACTTTACCATTAGCGTTACCA
CGGAAATCTTGCCCGTCAGCATGACTAAGACGAGCGTAGACTGTACGATGTATATCTGTGGGGATTCCAC
CGAGTGTAGCAACCTCTTGCTTCAATACGGGTCTTTCTGTACTCAACTCAACCGAGCATTGACCGGAATT
GCGGTCGAACAAGACAAGAATACCCAAGAGGTGTTCGCACAAGTAAAGCAAATATACAAAACGCCGCCAA
TCAAAGATTTTGGCGGGTTTAATTTTAGCCAAATACTGCCAGACCCATCTAAGCCTTCAAAACGCAGCTT
TATCGAGGATCTGCTGTTCAACAAAGTTACGTTGGCTGACGCGGGTTTCATTAAGCAGTATGGGGATTGT
TTGGGAGACATTGCGGCCCGCGACCTTATCTGTGCTCAAAAATTCAATGGGTTGACAGTTCTGCCCCCTC
TGCTCACTGATGAGATGATTGCACAGTATACATCAGCATTGTTGGCAGGAACCATTACATCCGGCTGGAC
TTTTGGCGCGGGTGCGGCCCTTCAAATACCTTTCGCTATGCAAATGGCTTACAGATTCAATGGGATTGGT
GTCACGCAAAATGTATTGTATGAAAATCAGAAGCTGATCGCTAATCAATTTAACAGCGCGATTGGCAAGA
TCCAAGATTCACTGTCAAGCACAGCGTCCGCCCTCGGCAAACTCCAAGATGTTGTGAATCAAAACGCCCA
GGCCCTGAATACCCTCGTGAAGCAACTGAGTTCTAACTTCGGCGCAATCTCCAGCGTCCTCAACGACATA
TTGTCCAGACTTGATAAGGTGGAAGCCGAGGTGCAAATTGATCGGCTCATCACAGGCAGGCTCCAGTCAC
TCCAAACTTATGTGACACAACAGTTGATCCGGGCTGCTGAGATACGAGCAAGCGCCAACCTGGCCGCCAC
TAAAATGTCAGAGTGCGTGCTCGGGCAGTCCAAACGGGTTGACTTTTGTGGCAAGGGCTATCACTTGATG
TCCTTCCCCCAATCCGCCCCACATGGAGTGGTCTTTCTCCACGTCACTTATGTCCCTGCTCAAGAGAAGA
ACTTTACGACAGCTCCAGCAATCTGTCACGATGGCAAAGCGCACTTTCCCAGGGAAGGCGTTTTCGTCAG
TAATGGCACGCATTGGTTTGTGACCCAAAGGAATTTCTATGAACCCCAAATCATAACCACTGACAATACA
TTTGTCTCAGGCAACTGTGATGTGGTCATTGGGATCGTGAACAACACGGTATATGATCCCCTGCAACCCG
AGTTGGATAGCTTCAAAGAGGAATTGGATAAATACTTTAAGAATCATACTTCACCCGATGTTGATCTCGG
GGACATATCAGGAATAAATGCAAGTGTCGTCAACATTCAGAAAGAGATTGATCGCCTTAATGAGGTCGCC
AAGAACTTGAATGAATCTTTGATCGACTTGCAAGAACTGGGCAAATACGAACAATATATTAAATGGCCCT
GGTACATTTGGTTGGGCTTTATCGCCGGACTTATAGCTATCGTTATGGTCACAATTATGTTGTGCTGTAT
GACTAGCTGTTGTTCCTGCTTGAAAGGATGTTGCAGTTGCGGATCTTGTTGTAAATAAAGGATCCTCTAG
AAGTTGTCTCCTCCTGCACTGACTGACTGATACAATCGATTTCTGGATCCGCAGGCCTAATCAACCTCTG
GATTACAAAATTTGTGAAAGATTGACTGGTATTCTTAACTATGTTGCTCCTTTTACGCTATGTGGATACG
CTGCTTTAATGCCTTTGTATCATGCTATTGCTTCCCGTATGGCTTTCATTTTCTCCTCCTTGTATAAATC
CTGGTTGCTGTCTCTTTATGAGGAGTTGTGGCCCGTTGTCAGGCAACGTGGCGTGGTGTGCACTGTGTTT
GCTGACGCAACCCCCACTGGTTGGGGCATTGCCACCACCTGTCAGCTCCTTTCCGGGACTTTCGCTTTCC
CCCTCCCTATTGCCACGGCGGAACTCATCGCCGCCTGCCTTGCCCGCTGCTGGACAGGGGCTCGGCTGTT
GGGCACTGACAATTCCGTGGTGTTGTCGGGGAAGCTGACGTCCTTTCCATGGCTGCTCGCCTGTGTTGCC
ACCTGGATTCTGCGCGGGACGTCCTTCTGCTACGTCCCTTCGGCCCTCAATCCAGCGGACCTTCCTTCCC
GCGGCCTGCTGCCGGCTCTGCGGCCTCTTCCGCGTCTTCGCCTTCGCCCTCAGACGAGTCGGATCTCCCT
TTGGGCCGCCTCCCCGCCTGTCTAGCTTGACTGACTGAGATACAGCGTACCTTCAGCTCACAGACATGAT
AAGATACATTGATGAGTTTGGACAAACCACAACTAGAATGCAGTGAAAAAAATGCTTTATTTGTGAAATT
TGTGATGCTATTGCTTTATTTGTAACCATTATAAGCTGCAATAAACAAGTTAACAACAACAATTGCATTC
ATTTTATGTTTCAGGTTCAGGGGGAGGTGTGGGAGGTTTTTTAAAGCAAGTAAAACCTCTACAAATGTGG
TATTGGCCCATCTCTATCGGTATCGTAGCATAACCCCTTGGGGCCTCTAAACGGGTCTTGAGGGGTTTTT
TGTGCCCCTCGGGCCGGATTGCTATCTACCGGCATTGGCGCAGAAAAAAATGCCTGATGCGACGCTGCGC
GTCTTATACTCCCACATATGCCAGATTCAGCAACGGATACGGCTTCCCCAACTTGCCCACTTCCATACGT
GTCCTCCTTACCAGAAATTTATCCTTAAGGTCGTCAGCTATCCTGCAGGCGATCTCTCGATTTCGATCAA
GACATTCCTTTAATGGTCTTTTCTGGACACCACTAGGGGTCAGAAGTAGTTCATCAAACTTTCTTCCCTC
CCTAATCTCATTGGTTACCTTGGGCTATCGAAACTTAATTAAGCGATCTGCATCTCAATTAGTCAGCAAC
CATAGTCCCGCCCCTAACTCCGCCCATCCCGCCCCTAACTCCGCCCAGTTCCGCCCATTCTCCGCCCCAT
CGCTGACTAATTTTTTTTATTTATGCAGAGGCCGAGGCCGCCTCGGCCTCTGAGCTATTCCAGAAGTAGT
GAGGAGGCTTTTTTGGAGGCCTAGGCTTTTGCAAAGGAGGTAGCCAACATGATTGAACAAGATGGATTGC
ACGCAGGTTCTCCCGCCGCTTGGGTGGAGAGGCTATTCGGCTATGACTGGGCACAACAGACAATCGGCTG
CTCTGATGCCGCCGTGTTCCGGCTGTCAGCGCAGGGGCGCCCGGTTCTTTTTGTCAAGACCGACCTGTCC
GGTGCCCTGAATGAACTCCAGGACGAGGCAGCGCGGCTATCGTGGCTGGCCACGACGGGCGTTCCTTGCG
CAGCTGTGCTCGACGTTGTCACTGAAGCGGGAAGGGACTGGCTGCTATTGGGCGAAGTGCCGGGGCAGGA
TCTCCTGTCATCTCACCTTGCTCCTGCCGAGAAAGTATCCATCATGGCTGATGCAATGCGGCGGCTGCAT
ACGCTTGATCCGGCTACCTGCCCATTCGACCACCAAGCGAAACATCGCATCGAGCGAGCACGTACTCGGA
TGGAAGCCGGTCTTGTCGATCAGGATGATCTGGACGAAGAGCATCAGGGGCTCGCGCCAGCCGAACTGTT
CGCCAGGCTCAAGGCGCGGATGCCCGACGGCGAGGATCTCGTCGTGACCCACGGCGATGCCTGCTTGCCG
AATATCATGGTGGAAAATGGCCGCTTTTCTGGATTCATCGACTGTGGCCGGCTGGGTGTGGCGGACCGCT
ATCAGGACATAGCGTTGGCTACCCGTGATATTGCTGAAGAGCTTGGCGGCGAATGGGCTGACCGCTTCCT
CGTGCTTTACGGTATCGCCGCTCCCGATTCGCAGCGCATCGCCTTCTATCGCCTTCTTGACGAGTTCTTC
TAGTATGTAAGCCCTGTGCCTTCTAGTTGCCAGCCATCTGTTGTTTGCCCCTCCCCCGTGCCTTCCTTGA
CCCTGGAAGGTGCCACTCCCACTGTCCTTTCCTAATAAAATGAGGAAATTGCATCGCATTGTCTGAGTAG
GTGTCATTCTATTCTGGGGGGTGGGGTGGGGCAGGACAGCAAGGGGGAGGATTGGGAAGACAATAGCAGG
CATGCTGGGGATGCGGTGGGCTCTATGGTTAATTAACCAGTCAAGTCAGCTACTTGGCGAGATCGACTTG
TCTGGGTTTCGACTACGCTCAGAATTGCGTCAGTCAAGTTCGATCTGGTCCTTGCTATTGCACCCGTTCT
CCGATTACGAGTTTCATTTAAATCATGTGAGCAAAAGGCCAGCAAAAGGCCAGGAACCGTAAAAAGGCCG
CGTTGCTGGCGTTTTTCCATAGGCTCCGCCCCCCTGACGAGCATCACAAAAATCGACGCTCAAGTCAGAG
GTGGCGAAACCCGACAGGACTATAAAGATACCAGGCGTTTCCCCCTGGAAGCTCCCTCGTGCGCTCTCCT
GTTCCGACCCTGCCGCTTACCGGATACCTGTCCGCCTTTCTCCCTTCGGGAAGCGTGGCGCTTTCTCATA
GCTCACGCTGTAGGTATCTCAGTTCGGTGTAGGTCGTTCGCTCCAAGCTGGGCTGTGTGCACGAACCCCC
CGTTCAGCCCGACCGCTGCGCCTTATCCGGTAACTATCGTCTTGAGTCCAACCCGGTAAGACACGACTTA
TCGCCACTGGCAGCAGCCACTGGTAACAGGATTAGCAGAGCGAGGTATGTAGGCGGTGCTACAGAGTTCT
TGAAGTGGTGGCCTAACTACGGCTACACTAGAAGAACAGTATTTGGTATCTGCGCTCTGCTGAAGCCAGT
TACCTTCGGAAAAAGAGTTGGTAGCTCTTGATCCGGCAAACAAACCACCGCTGGTAGCGGTGGTTTTTTT
GTTTGCAAGCAGCAGATTACGCGCAGAAAAAAAGGATCTCAAGAAGATCCTTTGATCTTTTCTACGGGGT
CTGACGCTCAGTGGAACGAAAACTCACGTTAAGGGATTTTGGTCATGAGATTATCAAAAAGGATCTTCAC
CTAGATCCTTTTAAATTAAAAATGAAGTTTTAAATCAATCTAAAGTATATATGAGTAAACTTGGTCTGAC
AGTTACCAATGCTTAATCAGTGAGGCACCTATCTCAGCGATCTGTCTATTTCGTTCATCCATAGTTGCAT
TTAAATTTCCGAACTCTCCAAGGCCCTCGTCGGAAAATCTTCAAACCTTTCGTCCGATCCATCTTGCAGG
CTACCTCTCGAACGAACTATCGCAAGTCTCTTGGCCGGCCTTGCGCCTTGGCTATTGCTTGGCAGCGCCT
ATCGCCAGGTATTACTCCAATCCCGAATATCCGAGATCGGGATCACCCGAGAGAAGTTCAACCTACATCC
TCAATCCCGATCTATCCGAGATCCGAGGAATATCGAAATCGGGGCGCGCCTGGTGTACCGAGAACGATCC
TCTCAGTGCGAGTCTCGACGATCCATATCGTTGCTTGGCAGTCAGCCAGTCGGAATCCAGCTTGGGACCC
AGGAAGTCCAATCGTCAGATATTGTACTCAAGCCTGGTCACGGCAGCGTACCGATCTGTTTAAACCTAGA
TATTGATAGTCTGATCGGTCAACGTATAATCGAGTCCTAGCTTTTGCAAACATCTATCAAGAGACAGGAT
CAGCAGGAGGCTTTCGCATGAGTATTCAACATTTCCGTGTCGCCCTTATTCCCTTTTTTGCGGCATTTTG
CCTTCCTGTTTTTGCTCACCCAGAAACGCTGGTGAAAGTAAAAGATGCTGAAGATCAGTTGGGTGCGCGA
GTGGGTTACATCGAACTGGATCTCAACAGCGGTAAGATCCTTGAGAGTTTTCGCCCCGAAGAACGCTTTC
CAATGATGAGCACTTTTAAAGTTCTGCTATGTGGCGCGGTATTATCCCGTATTGACGCCGGGCAAGAGCA
ACTCGGTCGCCGCATACACTATTCTCAGAATGACTTGGTTGAGTATTCACCAGTCACAGAAAAGCATCTT
ACGGATGGCATGACAGTAAGAGAATTATGCAGTGCTGCCATAACCATGAGTGATAACACTGCGGCCAACT
TACTTCTGACAACGATTGGAGGACCGAAGGAGCTAACCGCTTTTTTGCACAACATGGGGGATCATGTAAC
TCGCCTTGATCGTTGGGAACCGGAGCTGAATGAAGCCATACCAAACGACGAGCGTGACACCACGATGCCT
GTAGCAATGGCAACAACCTTGCGTAAACTATTAACTGGCGAACTACTTACTCTAGCTTCCCGGCAACAGT
TGATAGACTGGATGGAGGCGGATAAAGTTGCAGGACCACTTCTGCGCTCGGCCCTTCCGGCTGGCTGGTT
TATTGCTGATAAATCTGGAGCCGGTGAGCGTGGGTCTCGCGGTATCATTGCAGCACTGGGGCCAGATGGT
AAGCCCTCCCGTATCGTAGTTATCTACACGACGGGGAGTCAGGCAACTATGGATGAACGAAATAGACAGA
TCGCTGAGATAGGTGCCTCACTGATTAAGCATTGGTAACCGATTCTAGGTGCATTGGCGCAGAAAAAAAT
GCCTGATGCGACGCTGCGCGTCTTATACTCCCACATATGCCAGATTCAGCAACGGATACGGCTTCCCCAA
CTTGCCCACTTCCATACGTGTCCTCCTTACCAGAAATTTATCCTTAAGATCCCGAATCGTTTAAACTCGA
CTCTGGCTCTATCGAATCTCCGTCGTTTCGAGCTTACGCGAACAGCCGTGGCGCTCATTTGCTCGTCGGG
CATCGAATCTCGTCAGCTATCGTCAGCTTACCTTTTTGGCAGCGATCGCGGCTCCCGACATCTTGGACCA
TTAGCTCCACAGGTATCTTCTTCCCTCTAGTGGTCATAACAGCAGCTTCAGCTACCTCTCAATTCAAAAA
ACCCCTCAAGACCCGTTTAGAGGCCCCAAGGGGTTATGCTATCAATCGTTGCGTTACACACACAAAAAAC
CAACACACATCCATCTTCGATGGATAGCGATTTTATTATCTAACTGCTGATCGAGTGTAGCCAGATCTAG
TAATCAATTACGGGGTCATTAGTTCATAGCCCATATATGGAGTTCCGCGTTACATAACTTACGGTAAATG
GCCCGCCTGGCTGACCGCCCAACGACCCCCGCCCATTGACGTCAATAATGACGTATGTTCCCATAGTAAC
GCCAATAGGGACTTTCCATTGACGTCAATGGGTGGAGTATTTACGGTAAACTGCCCACTTGGCAGTACAT
CAAGTGTATCATATGCCAAGTACGCCCCCTATTGACGTCAATGACGGTAAATGGCCCGCCTGGCATTATG
CCCAGTACATGACCTTATGGGACTTTCCTACTTGGCAGTACATCTACGTATTAGTCATCGCTATTACCAT
GCTGATGCGGTTTTGGCAGTACATCAATGGGCGTGGATAGCGGTTTGACTCACGGGGATTTCCAAGTCTC
CACCCCATTGACGTCAATGGGAGTTTGTTTTGGCACCAAAATCAACGGGACTTTCCAAAATGTCGTAACA
ACTCCGCCCCATTGACGCAAATGGGCGGTAGGCGTGTACGGTGGGAGGTCTATATAAGCAGAGCTGGTTT
AGTGAACCGTCAGATCGCCTGGAGACGCCATCCACGCTGTTTTGACCTCCATAGAAGACACCGGGACCGA
TCCAGCCTCCCCTCGAAGCTTACATGTGGTACCGAGCTCGGATCCTGAGAACTTCAGGGTGAGTCTATGG
GACCCTTGATGTTTTCTTTCCCCTTCTTTTCTATGGTTAAGTTCATGTCATAGGAAGGGGAGAAGTAACA
GGGTACACATATTGACCAAATCAGGGTAATTTTGCATTTGTAATTTTAAAAAATGCTTTCTTCTTTTAAT
ATACTTTTTTGTTTATCTTATTTCTAATACTTTCCCTAATCTCTTTCTTTCAGGGCAATAATGATACAAT
GTATCATGCCTCTTTGCACCATTCTAAAGAATAACAGTGATAATTTCTGGGTTAAGGCAATAGCAATATT
TCTGCATATAAATATTTCTGCATATAAATTGTAACTGATGTAAGAGGTTTCATATTGCTAATAGCAGCTA
CAATCCAGCTACCATTCTGCTTTTATTTTATGGTTGGGATAAGGCTGGATTATTCTGAGTCCAAGCTAGG
CCCTTTTGCTAATCATGTTCATACCTCTTATCTTCCTCCCACAGCTCCTGGGCAACGTGCTGGTCTGTGT
GCTGGCCCATCACTTTGGCAAAGGCGGCCGCC
Features (pLannotate 1.2.2; 21 found; start..end, strand, type, name):
      1..3765    +  CDS            S: SPIKE_SARS2 - Experimental evidence at protein level: Swiss-Prot protein existence level 1. [Spike glycoprotein]: May down-regulate host tetherin (BST2) by lysosomal degradation, thereby counteracting its antiviral activity. From Severe acute respiratory syndrome coronavirus 2 (2019-nCoV) (SARS-CoV-2).
   3839..4427    +  misc_feature   WPRE: woodchuck hepatitis virus posttranscriptional regulatory element
   4480..4601    -  polyA_signal   SV40 poly(A) signal: SV40 polyadenylation signal
   4624..4693    -  CDS            large T antigen (fragment): large T antigen from SV40 (simian virus 40)
   4716..4762    +  terminator     T7 terminator: transcription terminator for bacteriophage T7 RNA polymerase
   4792..4928    +  terminator     rrnG terminator: transcription terminator from the E. coli ribosomal RNA rrnG operon (Albrechtsen et al., 1991)
   4973..5044    +  misc_feature   3' β-globin insulator: insulator downstream of the human β-globin locus (Farrell et al., 2002)
   5089..5285    +  promoter       SV40 promoter: SV40 early promoter
   5299..6090    +  CDS            neo: KKA2_KLEPN - Also known as kan, nptII. Experimental evidence at protein level: Swiss-Prot protein existence level 1. Resistance to kanamycin, neomycin, paromomycin, ribostamycin, butirosin and gentamicin B. From Klebsiella pneumoniae.
   6104..6328    +  polyA_signal   bGH poly(A) signal: bovine growth hormone polyadenylation signal
   6524..7112    -  rep_origin     ori: high-copy-number ColE1/pMB1/pBR322/pUC origin of replication
   7284..7348    -  CDS            bla(M) (fragment): β-lactamase lacking the signal sequence; bla(M); allows cytosolic expression of β-lactamase
   7858..8718    +  CDS            AmpR: β-lactamase; bla; confers resistance to ampicillin, carbenicillin, and related antibiotics
   8731..8867    +  terminator     rrnG terminator: transcription terminator from the E. coli ribosomal RNA rrnG operon (Albrechtsen et al., 1991)
   9019..9090    +  misc_feature   5' β-globin insulator: insulator upstream of the human β-globin locus (Farrell et al., 2002)
   9095..9141    -  terminator     T7 terminator: transcription terminator for bacteriophage T7 RNA polymerase
   9159..9207    -  polyA_signal   poly(A) signal: synthetic polyadenylation signal
   9288..9591    +  enhancer       CMV enhancer: human cytomegalovirus immediate early enhancer
   9664..9681    -  promoter       CMV promoter (fragment): human cytomegalovirus (CMV) immediate early promoter
   9744..9795    +  promoter       CMVd2 promoter: truncated human cytomegalovirus (CMV) immediate early promoter that yields moderately reduced expression relative to the full-length promoter
   9929..10404   +  intron         β-globin intron: internally truncated intron from human β-globin
