[The description below was written by a language model from this plasmid's Addgene catalogue record and pLannotate feature annotations shown in this document.]
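Description:
pTwist-SARS-CoV-2 Spike-deltaC18 T478R (AGA) is a mammalian expression plasmid of about 10.5 kb, built on the Twist pTwist-CMV-BetaGlobin-WPRE-Neo backbone, that encodes the SARS-CoV-2 spike glycoprotein carrying the T478R substitution. The "(AGA)" in the name presumably denotes the arginine codon used at that position. The "deltaC18" designation indicates removal of the 18 C-terminal residues of the cytoplasmic tail, consistent with the annotated 3,765-nt spike open reading frame. This kind of truncation is commonly used to improve spike incorporation into pseudotyped particles. In bacteria the plasmid replicates from a high-copy ColE1/pUC-type origin and is selected with ampicillin through the AmpR β-lactamase gene.

The catalogue lists the promoter as CAG, but the feature table instead shows a CMV enhancer with CMV promoter elements followed by a truncated human β-globin intron, which matches the backbone name; the two descriptions are not fully consistent. Downstream of the spike coding sequence lie a WPRE, which enhances transcript stability and expression, and an SV40 polyadenylation signal. A separate SV40 early promoter–neo–bGH poly(A) cassette provides G418 selection in mammalian cells. The expression units are flanked by β-globin insulator elements, and bacterial rrnG and T7 terminators help isolate them from read-through transcription.

The stated purpose is production of pseudovirus bearing the T478R spike. Such a plasmid would typically be co-transfected with packaging and reporter constructs, which are not part of this record. The associated work concerns SARS-CoV-2 evolution and escape from mRNA vaccine-induced humoral immunity, so this single-mutant spike is suited to testing how a change at residue 478 affects antibody neutralization.
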