Addgene plasmid #212533: pTwist-SARS-CoV-2 Spike-deltaC18 T478R (AGA)
Purpose: Encodes SARS-CoV-2 spike T478R for pseudovirus production
Depositing lab: Alejandro Balazs. Depositing organization: Massachusetts General Hospital. Publication: Ongoing evolution of SARS-CoV-2 drives escape from mRNA vaccine-induced humoral immunity. Roederer AL, Cao Y, Denis KS, Sheehan ML, Li CJ, Lam EC, Gregory DJ, Poznansky MC, Iafrate AJ, Canaday DH, Gravenstein S, Garcia-Beltran WF, Balazs AB. medRxiv [Preprint]. 2024 Mar 7:2024.03.05.24303815. doi: 10.1101/2024.03.05.24303815. PubMed 38496628.
Backbone
  Vector backbone: pTwist-CMV-BetaGlobin-WPRE-Neo
  Backbone manufacturer: Twist
  Vector type: Mammalian Expression
Growth in bacteria
  Bacterial resistance: Ampicillin, 100 μg/mL
  Growth temperature: 37°C
  Growth strain: DH5alpha
  Copy number: High Copy
Gene/Insert
  Gene/Insert name: SARS-CoV-2 Spike T478R
  Species: Severe acute respiratory syndrome coronavirus 2
  Mutation: T478R
  Entrez Gene: S (a.k.a. GU280_gp02, spike glycoprotein)
  Promoter: CAG
  Cloning method: Ligation Independent Cloning
Terms and licenses: Academic/Nonprofit Terms; Industry Terms: Not Available to Industry
Depositor comments: Please visit https://www.medrxiv.org/content/10.1101/2024.03.05.24303815v1 for medRxiv preprint.
How to cite: pTwist-SARS-CoV-2 Spike-deltaC18 T478R (AGA) was a gift from Alejandro Balazs (Addgene plasmid # 212533 ; http://n2t.net/addgene:212533 ; RRID:Addgene_212533)
